Addgene plasmid #166032: pMDlg/pRRE-int-MS2M
Purpose: Expression of bacteriophage-derived MS2 coat protein fused HIV-1 Lentiviral Gag-Pol at C terminal with a HIV-1 protease cleavage signal between MS2 and Gag-Pol.
Depositing lab: Yujia Cai. Depositing organization: Shanghai Jiao Tong University. Publication: Lentiviral delivery of co-packaged Cas9 mRNA and a Vegfa-targeting guide RNA prevents wet age-related macular degeneration in mice. Ling S, Yang S, Hu X, Yin D, Dai Y, Qian X, Wang D, Pan X, Hong J, Sun X, Yang H, Paludan SR, Cai Y. Nat Biomed Eng. 2021 Jan 4. pii: 10.1038/s41551-020-00656-y. doi: 10.1038/s41551-020-00656-y. PubMed 33398131.
Backbone
  Vector backbone: pMDlg/pRRE-int-MCS
  Vector type: Lentiviral
Growth in bacteria
  Bacterial resistance: Ampicillin, 100 μg/mL
  Growth temperature: 37°C
  Growth strain: NEB Stable
  Copy number: High Copy
Gene/Insert
  Gene/Insert name: Gag-Pol-MS2
  Species: HIV-1, Bacteriophage
  Mutation: D64V mutation within the integrase within Pol
  Cloning method: Restriction Enzyme; 5′ cloning site Unknown (unknown if destroyed)
Terms and licenses: Academic/Nonprofit Terms; Industry Terms: Not Available to Industry
How to cite: pMDlg/pRRE-int-MS2M was a gift from Yujia Cai (Addgene plasmid # 166032 ; http://n2t.net/addgene:166032 ; RRID:Addgene_166032)
