[The description below was written by a language model from this plasmid's Addgene catalogue record and pLannotate feature annotations shown in this document.]
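Description:
pMDlg/pRRE-int-MS2M is a modified third-generation lentiviral packaging plasmid, built on the pMDlg/pRRE-int-MCS backbone, that expresses HIV-1 Gag-Pol with the bacteriophage MS2 coat protein fused to its C terminus. It is propagated in E. coli as a high-copy plasmid through a ColE1/pUC-type origin and is selected with ampicillin via the β-lactamase gene and its native promoter. A short SV40 origin fragment is also annotated upstream of the expression cassette.

The mammalian cassette is driven by the CMV immediate-early enhancer and promoter, followed by a truncated human β-globin intron that supports splicing and expression. The overlapping gag and pol reading frames follow, and the MS2 coat protein coding sequence lies immediately downstream of pol. According to the record, an HIV-1 protease cleavage signal separates Gag-Pol from MS2, so the coat protein can be released during virion maturation. The Rev response element after the coding region makes nuclear export of the transcript Rev-dependent, and a β-globin polyadenylation signal, preceded by a small β-globin coding remnant, ends the unit. The integrase within Pol carries the D64V mutation, which inactivates integration and yields integration-defective particles.

The MS2 coat protein binds a specific RNA hairpin, so fusing it to Gag-Pol allows RNAs tagged with MS2 stem-loops to be recruited into assembling particles. The associated publication describes lentiviral delivery of co-packaged Cas9 mRNA and a guide RNA. This points to use as a packaging component for transient, non-integrating delivery of genome-editing cargo, alongside the Rev, envelope and cargo plasmids that are supplied separately.
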