Features (pLannotate 1.2.2; 13 found; start..end, strand, type, name):
    376..964     -  rep_origin     ori: high-copy-number ColE1/pMB1/pBR322/pUC origin of replication
   1135..1995    -  CDS            AmpR: β-lactamase; bla; confers resistance to ampicillin, carbenicillin, and related antibiotics
   1996..2100    -  promoter       AmpR promoter: bla
   2167..2209    -  rep_origin     SV40 ori (fragment): SV40 origin of replication
   2291..2670    +  enhancer       CMV enhancer: human cytomegalovirus immediate early enhancer
   2671..2874    +  promoter       CMV promoter: human cytomegalovirus (CMV) immediate early promoter
   3008..3483    +  intron         β-globin intron: internally truncated intron from human β-globin
   3567..5069    +  CDS            HIV-1 gag (sequence partly withheld): gag protein from human immunodeficiency virus 1; gag
   4862..7870    +  CDS            HIV-1 pol: pol protein from human immunodeficiency virus 1; pol
   7913..8299    +  CDS            CAPSD_BPMS2: Experimental evidence at protein level: Swiss-Prot protein existence level 1. Acts as a translational repressor of viral replicase synthesis late in infection. This latter function is the result of capsid protein interaction with an RNA hairpin which contains the replicase ribosome-binding site. From Escherichia phage MS2 (Bacteriophage MS2).
   8317..8550    +  misc_feature   RRE: The Rev response element (RRE) of HIV-1 allows for Rev-dependent mRNA export from the nucleus to the cytoplasm.
   8700..8777    +  CDS            HBB (fragment): HBB_PONPY - Experimental evidence at transcript level: Swiss-Prot protein existence level 2. Involved in oxygen transport from the lung to the various peripheral tissues. From Pongo pygmaeus (Bornean orangutan).
   8781..9175    +  polyA_signal   β-globin poly(A): human β-globin polyadenylation signal
>Addgene plasmid #166032 | pMDlg/pRRE-int-MS2M | addgene full sequence | sequence record 338747 | Addgene NGS Result
GTTTTACGGCGAGATGGTTTCTCCTCGCCTGGCCACTCAGCCTTAGTTGTCTCTGTTGTCTTATAGAGGT
CTACTTGAAGAAGGAAAAACAGGGGGCATGGTTTGACTGTCCTGTGAGCCCTTCTTCCCTGCCTCCCCCA
CTCACAGTGACCCGGAATCCCTCGACATGGCAGTCTAGCACTAGTGCGGCCGCAGATCTGCTTCCTCGCT
CACTGACTCGCTGCGCTCGGTCGTTCGGCTGCGGCGAGCGGTATCAGCTCACTCAAAGGCGGTAATACGG
TTATCCACAGAATCAGGGGATAACGCAGGAAAGAACATGTGAGCAAAAGGCCAGCAAAAGGCCAGGAACC
GTAAAAAGGCCGCGTTGCTGGCGTTTTTCCATAGGCTCCGCCCCCCTGACGAGCATCACAAAAATCGACG
CTCAAGTCAGAGGTGGCGAAACCCGACAGGACTATAAAGATACCAGGCGTTTCCCCCTGGAAGCTCCCTC
GTGCGCTCTCCTGTTCCGACCCTGCCGCTTACCGGATACCTGTCCGCCTTTCTCCCTTCGGGAAGCGTGG
CGCTTTCTCATAGCTCACGCTGTAGGTATCTCAGTTCGGTGTAGGTCGTTCGCTCCAAGCTGGGCTGTGT
GCACGAACCCCCCGTTCAGCCCGACCGCTGCGCCTTATCCGGTAACTATCGTCTTGAGTCCAACCCGGTA
AGACACGACTTATCGCCACTGGCAGCAGCCACTGGTAACAGGATTAGCAGAGCGAGGTATGTAGGCGGTG
CTACAGAGTTCTTGAAGTGGTGGCCTAACTACGGCTACACTAGAAGAACAGTATTTGGTATCTGCGCTCT
GCTGAAGCCAGTTACCTTCGGAAAAAGAGTTGGTAGCTCTTGATCCGGCAAACAAACCACCGCTGGTAGC
GGTGGTTTTTTTGTTTGCAAGCAGCAGATTACGCGCAGAAAAAAAGGATCTCAAGAAGATCCTTTGATCT
TTTCTACGGGGTCTGACGCTCAGTGGAACGAAAACTCACGTTAAGGGATTTTGGTCATGAGATTATCAAA
AAGGATCTTCACCTAGATCCTTTTAAATTAAAAATGAAGTTTTAAATCAATCTAAAGTATATATGAGTAA
ACTTGGTCTGACAGTTACCAATGCTTAATCAGTGAGGCACCTATCTCAGCGATCTGTCTATTTCGTTCAT
CCATAGTTGCCTGACTCCCCGTCGTGTAGATAACTACGATACGGGAGGGCTTACCATCTGGCCCCAGTGC
TGCAATGATACCGCGAGACCCACGCTCACCGGCTCCAGATTTATCAGCAATAAACCAGCCAGCCGGAAGG
GCCGAGCGCAGAAGTGGTCCTGCAACTTTATCCGCCTCCATCCAGTCTATTAATTGTTGCCGGGAAGCTA
GAGTAAGTAGTTCGCCAGTTAATAGTTTGCGCAACGTTGTTGCCATTGCTACAGGCATCGTGGTGTCACG
CTCGTCGTTTGGTATGGCTTCATTCAGCTCCGGTTCCCAACGATCAAGGCGAGTTACATGATCCCCCATG
TTGTGCAAAAAAGCGGTTAGCTCCTTCGGTCCTCCGATCGTTGTCAGAAGTAAGTTGGCCGCAGTGTTAT
CACTCATGGTTATGGCAGCACTGCATAATTCTCTTACTGTCATGCCATCCGTAAGATGCTTTTCTGTGAC
TGGTGAGTACTCAACCAAGTCATTCTGAGAATAGTGTATGCGGCGACCGAGTTGCTCTTGCCCGGCGTCA
ATACGGGATAATACCGCGCCACATAGCAGAACTTTAAAAGTGCTCATCATTGGAAAACGTTCTTCGGGGC
GAAAACTCTCAAGGATCTTACCGCTGTTGAGATCCAGTTCGATGTAACCCACTCGTGCACCCAACTGATC
TTCAGCATCTTTTACTTTCACCAGCGTTTCTGGGTGAGCAAAAACAGGAAGGCAAAATGCCGCAAAAAAG
GGAATAAGGGCGACACGGAAATGTTGAATACTCATACTCTTCCTTTTTCAATATTATTGAAGCATTTATC
AGGGTTATTGTCTCATGAGCGGATACATATTTGAATGTATTTAGAAAAATAAACAAATAGGGGTTCCGCG
CACATTTCCCCGAAAAGTGCCACCTGACGTGGATCCCCTGAGGGGGCCCCCATGGGCTAGAGGATCCGGC
CTCGGCCTCTGCATAAATAAAAAAAATTAGTCAGCCATGAGCTTGGCCCATTGCATACGTTGTATCCATA
TCATAATATGTACATTTATATTGGCTCATGTCCAACATTACCGCCATGTTGACATTGATTATTGACTAGT
TATTAATAGTAATCAATTACGGGGTCATTAGTTCATAGCCCATATATGGAGTTCCGCGTTACATAACTTA
CGGTAAATGGCCCGCCTGGCTGACCGCCCAACGACCCCCGCCCATTGACGTCAATAATGACGTATGTTCC
CATAGTAACGCCAATAGGGACTTTCCATTGACGTCAATGGGTGGAGTATTTACGGTAAACTGCCCACTTG
GCAGTACATCAAGTGTATCATATGCCAAGTACGCCCCCTATTGACGTCAATGACGGTAAATGGCCCGCCT
GGCATTATGCCCAGTACATGACCTTATGGGACTTTCCTACTTGGCAGTACATCTACGTATTAGTCATCGC
TATTACCATGGTGATGCGGTTTTGGCAGTACATCAATGGGCGTGGATAGCGGTTTGACTCACGGGGATTT
CCAAGTCTCCACCCCATTGACGTCAATGGGAGTTTGTTTTGGCACCAAAATCAACGGGACTTTCCAAAAT
GTCGTAACAACTCCGCCCCATTGACGCAAATGGGCGGTAGGCGTGTACGGTGGGAGGTCTATATAAGCAG
AGCTCGTTTAGTGAACCGTCAGATCGCCTGGAGACGCCATCCACGCTGTTTTGACCTCCATAGAAGACAC
CGGGACCGATCCAGCCTCCCCTCGAAGCTTACATGTGGTACCGAGCTCGGATCCTGAGAACTTCAGGGTG
AGTCTATGGGACCCTTGATGTTTTCTTTCCCCTTCTTTTCTATGGTTAAGTTCATGTCATAGGAAGGGGA
GAAGTAACAGGGTACACATATTGACCAAATCAGGGTAATTTTGCATTTGTAATTTTAAAAAATGCTTTCT
TCTTTTAATATACTTTTTTGTTTATCTTATTTCTAATACTTTCCCTAATCTCTTTCTTTCAGGGCAATAA
TGATACAATGTATCATGCCTCTTTGCACCATTCTAAAGAATAACAGTGATAATTTCTGGGTTAAGGCAAT
AGCAATATTTCTGCATATAAATATTTCTGCATATAAATTGTAACTGATGTAAGAGGTTTCATATTGCTAA
TAGCAGCTACAATCCAGCTACCATTCTGCTTTTATTTTATGGTTGGGATAAGGCTGGATTATTCTGAGTC
CAAGCTAGGCCCTTTTGCTAATCATGTTCATACCTCTTATCTTCCTCCCACAGCTCCTGGGCAACGTGCT
GGTCTGTGTGCTGGCCCATCACTTTGGCAAAGCACGTGAGATCTGAATTCGAGATCTGCCGCCGCCATGG
GTGCGAGAGCGTCAGTATTAAGCGGGGGAGAATTAGATCGATGGGAAAAAATTCGGTTAAGGCCAGGGGG
AAAGAAAAAATATAAATTAAAACATATAGTATGGGCAAGCAGGGAGCTAGAACGATTCGCAGTTAATCCT
GGCCTGTTAGAAACATCAGAAGGCTGTAGACAAATACTGGGACAGCTACAACCATCCCTTCAGACAGGAT
CAGAAGAACTTAGATCATTATATAATACAGTAGCAACCCTCTATTGTGTGCATCAAAGGATAGAGATAAA
AGACACCAAGGAAGCTTTAGACAAGATAGAGGAAGAGCAAAACAAAAGTAAGAAAAAAGCACAGCAAGCA
GCAGCTGACACAGGACACAGCAATCAGGTCAGCCAAAATTACCCTATAGTGCAGAACATCCAGGGGCAAA
TGGTACATCAGGCCATATCACCTAGAACTTTAAATGCATGGGTAAAAGTAGTAGAAGAGAAGGCTTTCAG
CCCAGAAGTGATACCCATGTTTTCAGCATTATCAGAAGGAGCCACCCCACAAGATTTAAACACCATGCTA
AACACAGTGGGGGGACATCAAGCAGCCATGCAAATGTTAAAAGAGACCATCAATGAGGAAGCTGCAGAAT
GGGATAGAGTGCATCCAGTGCATGCAGGGCCTATTGCACCAGGCCAGATGAGAGAACCAAGGGGAAGTGA
CATAGCAGGAACTACTAGTACCCTTCAGGAACAAATAGGATGGATGACACATAATCCACCTATCCCAGTA
GGAGAAATCTATAAAAGATGGATAATCCTGGGATTAAATAAAATAGTAAGAATGTATAGCCCT
[222 nt withheld, positions 4404-4625]
GGGGGACCCGGCCATAAAGCAAGAGTTTTGGCTGAAGCAATGAGCCAAGTAACAAATCCAGCTACCATAA
TGATACAGAAAGGCAATTTTAGGAACCAAAGAAAGACTGTTAAGTGTTTCAATTGTGGCAAAGAAGGGCA
CATAGCCAAAAATTGCAGGGCCCCTAGGAAAAAGGGCTGTTGGAAATGTGGAAAGGAAGGACACCAAATG
AAAGATTGTACTGAGAGACAGGCTAATTTTTTAGGGAAGATCTGGCCTTCCCACAAGGGAAGGCCAGGGA
ATTTTCTTCAGAGCAGACCAGAGCCAACAGCCCCACCAGAAGAGAGCTTCAGGTTTGGGGAAGAGACAAC
AACTCCCTCTCAGAAGCAGGAGCCGATAGACAAGGAACTGTATCCTTTAGCTTCCCTCAGATCACTCTTT
GGCAGCGACCCCTCGTCACAATAAAGATAGGGGGGCAATTAAAGGAAGCTCTATTAGATACAGGAGCAGA
TGATACAGTATTAGAAGAAATGAATTTGCCAGGAAGATGGAAACCAAAAATGATAGGGGGAATTGGAGGT
TTTATCAAAGTAAGACAGTATGATCAGATACTCATAGAAATCTGCGGACATAAAGCTATAGGTACAGTAT
TAGTAGGACCTACACCTGTCAACATAATTGGAAGAAATCTGTTGACTCAGATTGGCTGCACTTTAAATTT
TCCCATTAGTCCTATTGAGACTGTACCAGTAAAATTAAAGCCAGGAATGGATGGCCCAAAAGTTAAACAA
TGGCCATTGACAGAAGAAAAAATAAAAGCATTAGTAGAAATTTGTACAGAAATGGAAAAGGAAGGAAAAA
TTTCAAAAATTGGGCCTGAAAATCCATACAATACTCCAGTATTTGCCATAAAGAAAAAAGACAGTACTAA
ATGGAGAAAATTAGTAGATTTCAGAGAACTTAATAAGAGAACTCAAGATTTCTGGGAAGTTCAATTAGGA
ATACCACATCCTGCAGGGTTAAAACAGAAAAAATCAGTAACAGTACTGGATGTGGGCGATGCATATTTTT
CAGTTCCCTTAGATAAAGACTTCAGGAAGTATACTGCATTTACCATACCTAGTATAAACAATGAGACACC
AGGGATTAGATATCAGTACAATGTGCTTCCACAGGGATGGAAAGGATCACCAGCAATATTCCAGTGTAGC
ATGACAAAAATCTTAGAGCCTTTTAGAAAACAAAATCCAGACATAGTCATCTATCAATACATGGATGATT
TGTATGTAGGATCTGACTTAGAAATAGGGCAGCATAGAACAAAAATAGAGGAACTGAGACAACATCTGTT
GAGGTGGGGATTTACCACACCAGACAAAAAACATCAGAAAGAACCTCCATTCCTTTGGATGGGTTATGAA
CTCCATCCTGATAAATGGACAGTACAGCCTATAGTGCTGCCAGAAAAGGACAGCTGGACTGTCAATGACA
TACAGAAATTAGTGGGAAAATTGAATTGGGCAAGTCAGATTTATGCAGGGATTAAAGTAAGGCAATTATG
TAAACTTCTTAGGGGAACCAAAGCACTAACAGAAGTAGTACCACTAACAGAAGAAGCAGAGCTAGAACTG
GCAGAAAACAGGGAGATTCTAAAAGAACCGGTACATGGAGTGTATTATGACCCATCAAAAGACTTAATAG
CAGAAATACAGAAGCAGGGGCAAGGCCAATGGACATATCAAATTTATCAAGAGCCATTTAAAAATCTGAA
AACAGGAAAGTATGCAAGAATGAAGGGTGCCCACACTAATGATGTGAAACAATTAACAGAGGCAGTACAA
AAAATAGCCACAGAAAGCATAGTAATATGGGGAAAGACTCCTAAATTTAAATTACCCATACAAAAGGAAA
CATGGGAAGCATGGTGGACAGAGTATTGGCAAGCCACCTGGATTCCTGAGTGGGAGTTTGTCAATACCCC
TCCCTTAGTGAAGTTATGGTACCAGTTAGAGAAAGAACCCATAATAGGAGCAGAAACTTTCTATGTAGAT
GGGGCAGCCAATAGGGAAACTAAATTAGGAAAAGCAGGATATGTAACTGACAGAGGAAGACAAAAAGTTG
TCCCCCTAACGGACACAACAAATCAGAAGACTGAGTTACAAGCAATTCATCTAGCTTTGCAGGATTCGGG
ATTAGAAGTAAACATAGTGACAGACTCACAATATGCATTGGGAATCATTCAAGCACAACCAGATAAGAGT
GAATCAGAGTTAGTCAGTCAAATAATAGAGCAGTTAATAAAAAAGGAAAAAGTCTACCTGGCATGGGTAC
CAGCACACAAAGGAATTGGAGGAAATGAACAAGTAGATAAATTGGTCAGTGCTGGAATCAGGAAAGTACT
ATTTTTAGATGGAATAGATAAGGCCCAAGAAGAACATGAGAAATATCACAGTAATTGGAGAGCAATGGCT
AGTGATTTTAACCTACCACCTGTAGTAGCAAAAGAAATAGTAGCCAGCTGTGATAAATGTCAGCTAAAAG
GGGAAGCCATGCATGGACAAGTAGACTGTAGCCCAGGAATATGGCAGCTAGATTGTACACATTTAGAAGG
AAAAGTTATCTTGGTAGCAGTTCATGTAGCCAGTGGATATATAGAAGCAGAAGTAATTCCAGCAGAGACA
GGGCAAGAAACAGCATACTTCCTCTTAAAATTAGCAGGAAGATGGCCAGTAAAAACAGTACATACAGACA
ATGGCAGCAATTTCACCAGTACTACAGTTAAGGCCGCCTGTTGGTGGGCGGGGATCAAGCAGGAATTTGG
CATTCCCTACAATCCCCAAAGTCAAGGAGTAATAGAATCTATGAATAAAGAATTAAAGAAAATTATAGGA
CAGGTAAGAGATCAGGCTGAACATCTTAAGACAGCAGTACAAATGGCAGTATTCATCCACAATTTTAAAA
GAAAAGGGGGGATTGGGGGGTACAGTGCAGGGGAAAGAATAGTAGACATAATAGCAACAGACATACAAAC
TAAAGAATTACAAAAACAAATTACAAAAATTCAAAATTTTCGGGTTTATTACAGGGACAGCAGAGATCCA
GTTTGGAAAGGACCAGCAAAGCTCCTCTGGAAAGGTGAAGGGGCAGTAGTAATACAAGATAATAGTGACA
TAAAAGTAGTGCCAAGAAGAAAAGCAAAGATCATCAGGGATTATGGAAAACAGATGGCAGGTGATGATTG
TGTGGCAAGTAGACAGGATGAGGATGGAGGATCCCAAGTCGACAGCCAGAACTATCCGATTGTGCAGGCC
TCTAATTTTACTCAATTTGTGCTTGTCGATAATGGGGGGACGGGAGATGTGACCGTTGCCCCTAGCAATT
TCGCAAATGGCGTTGCAGAATGGATCTCTAGCAACAGCAGAAGCCAAGCGTACAAAGTAACGTGTTCCGT
TCGCCAAAGCTCCGCCCAAAAACGGAAGTATACAATAAAGGTTGAGGTGCCGAAAGTAGCCACTCAAACA
GTTGGTGGGGTAGAATTGCCCGTAGCGGCATGGCGGTCATATCTCAATATGGAACTCACTATCCCAATCT
TCGCCACGAATAGCGATTGTGAGCTGATAGTTAAGGCTATGCAAGGTCTTCTCAAAGATGGAAACCCTAT
TCCATCTGCTATCGCCGCCAACAGCGGCATATACTAGTCCGGAGCGGCCGCAGGAGCTTTGTTCCTTGGG
TTCTTGGGAGCAGCAGGAAGCACTATGGGCGCAGCGTCAATGACGCTGACGGTACAGGCCAGACAATTAT
TGTCTGGTATAGTGCAGCAGCAGAACAATTTGCTGAGGGCTATTGAGGCGCAACAGCATCTGTTGCAACT
CACAGTCTGGGGCATCAAGCAGCTCCAGGCAAGAATCCTGGCTGTGGAAAGATACCTAAAGGATCAACAG
CTCCTGGGGATTTGGGGTTGCTCTGGAAAACTCATTTGCACCACTGCTGTGCCTTGGAATGCTAGTTGGA
GTAATAAATCTCTGGAACAGATTTGGAATCACACGACCTGGATGGAGTGGGACAGAGAAATTAACAATTA
CACAAGCTTCCGCGGAATTCACCCCACCAGTGCAGGCTGCCTATCAGAAAGTGGTGGCTGGTGTGGCTAA
TGCCCTGGCCCACAAGTATCACTAAGCTCGCTTTCTTGCTGTCCAATTTCTATTAAAGGTTCCTTTGTTC
CCTAAGTCCAACTACTAAACTGGGGGATATTATGAAGGGCCTTGAGCATCTGGATTCTGCCTAATAAAAA
ACATTTATTTTCATTGCAATGATGTATTTAAATTATTTCTGAATATTTTACTAAAAAGGGAATGTGGGAG
GTCAGTGCATTTAAAACATAAAGAAATGAAGAGCTAGTTCAAACCTTGGGAAAATACACTATATCTTAAA
CTCCATGAAAGAAGGTGAGGCTGCAAACAGCTAATGCACATTGGCAACAGCCCCTGATGCCTATGCCTTA
TTCATCCCTCAGAAAAGGATTCAAGTAGAGGCTTGATTTGGAGGTTAAAGTTTTGCTATGCTGTATTTTA
CATTACTTATTGTTTTAGCTGTCCTCATGAATGTCTTTTCACTACCCATTTGCTTATCCTGCATCTCTCA
GCCTTGACTCCACTCAGTTCTCTTGCTTAGAGATACCACCTTTCCCCTGAAGTGTTCCTTCCAT
